Addgene plasmid #115536: pCHKU35.1-2.2
Purpose: Expression of a fungal biosynthetic gene cluster
Depositing lab: Ronald Davis. Depositing organization: Stanford University. Publication: HEx: A heterologous expression platform for the discovery of fungal natural products. Harvey CJB, Tang M, Schlecht U, Horecka J, Fischer CR, Lin HC, Li J, Naughton B, Cherry J, Miranda M, Li YF, Chu AM, Hennessy JR, Vandova GA, Inglis D, Aiyar RS, Steinmetz LM, Davis RW, Medema MH, Sattely E, Khosla C, St Onge RP, Tang Y, Hillenmeyer ME. Sci Adv. 2018 Apr 11;4(4):eaar5459. doi: 10.1126/sciadv.aar5459. eCollection 2018 Apr. PubMed 29651464.
Backbone
  Vector backbone: pCHINT2A
  Vector type: Yeast Expression
  Selectable markers: LEU2
Growth in bacteria
  Bacterial resistance: Ampicillin, 100 μg/mL
  Growth temperature: 37°C
  Growth strain: DH5alpha
  Copy number: High Copy
Gene/Insert
  Gene/Insert name: PKS (alt name: PKS gene for cluster PKS11)
  Species: Pseudogymnoascus pannorum
  Insert size (bp): 5400
  Cloning method: Unknown
Terms and licenses: Academic/Nonprofit Terms; Industry Terms: Not Available to Industry
Depositor comments: 2 SNPs, aa 1484 S->P, aa 1836 silent Insert from species also known as Pseudogymnoascus sp. VKM F-103.
How to cite: pCHKU35.1-2.2 was a gift from Ronald Davis (Addgene plasmid # 115536 ; http://n2t.net/addgene:115536 ; RRID:Addgene_115536)
