[The description below was written by a language model from this plasmid's Addgene catalogue record and pLannotate feature annotations shown in this document.]
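Description:
pCHKU35.1-2.2 is a yeast expression plasmid of about 12 kb, built on the pCHINT2A backbone as part of a heterologous expression platform for discovering fungal natural products. It is an E. coli–Saccharomyces cerevisiae shuttle vector. A high-copy ColE1/pUC-type origin and an ampicillin resistance gene (β-lactamase with its own promoter) support propagation in bacteria. A 2μ origin provides episomal, multicopy maintenance in yeast, and the LEU2 gene, driven by its native promoter, allows selection by leucine prototrophy in leu2 hosts. Remnants of a pBluescript-type polylinker, a T3 promoter and short rop fragments are leftover backbone sequences with no evident role in expression.

The payload is a polyketide synthase gene of roughly 5.4 kb from Pseudogymnoascus pannorum (also known as Pseudogymnoascus sp. VKM F-103), recorded as the PKS of biosynthetic cluster PKS11. The automated annotation labels this open reading frame by its similarity to a Pseudocercospora fijiensis PKS, which reflects homology rather than the actual source. A short partial match to a FLAG epitope lies just upstream of the coding region, but the record does not say whether the protein is tagged. The yeast promoter driving the PKS is not annotated or stated. A fragment matching the S. cerevisiae GRS2 locus sits downstream in the opposite orientation and may belong to a terminator region, although the record does not confirm this. The depositor notes two SNPs in the insert, one causing a serine-to-proline change at residue 1484 and one silent at residue 1836. The depositor's and repository's sequences differ slightly in length but show the same layout. The plasmid is intended for expressing this cluster's PKS in yeast, presumably alongside plasmids carrying other cluster genes.
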