Features (pLannotate 1.2.2; 13 found; start..end, strand, type, name):
    503..527     +  CDS            2xFLAG (fragment): two tandem FLAG® epitope tags
    588..5927    +  CDS            PKS8-1: PKS81_PSEFD - Also known as PksIII From Pseudocercospora fijiensis (strain CIRAD86) (Black leaf streak disease fungus) (Mycosphaerella fijiensis).
   6080..6436    -  CDS            GRS2 (fragment): SYG2_YEAST - Experimental evidence at protein level: Swiss-Prot protein existence level 1. Catalyzes the ATP-dependent ligation of glycine to the 3'-end of its cognate tRNA, via the formation of an aminoacyl-adenylate intermediate (Gly-AMP) (PubMed:23816885). Also produces diadenosine tetraphosphate (Ap4A), a universal pleiotropic signaling molecule needed for cell regulation pathways, by direct condensation of 2 ATPs. Thereby, may play a special role in Ap4A homeostasis (By similarity). From Saccharomyces cerevisiae (strain ATCC 204508 / S288c) (Baker's yeast).
   6434..6457    -  misc_feature   MCS (fragment): pBluescript multiple cloning site
   6470..6488    -  promoter       T3 promoter: promoter for bacteriophage T3 RNA polymerase
   6827..7415    -  rep_origin     ori: high-copy-number ColE1/pMB1/pBR322/pUC origin of replication
   7586..8446    -  CDS            AmpR: β-lactamase; bla; confers resistance to ampicillin, carbenicillin, and related antibiotics
   8447..8551    -  promoter       AmpR promoter: bla
   8578..9920    -  rep_origin     2μ ori: yeast 2μ plasmid origin of replication
   9988..10020   +  CDS            rop (fragment): Rop protein, which maintains plasmids at low copy number; rop
  10251..10655   +  promoter       LEU2 promoter: S. cerevisiae LEU2
  10668..11762   +  CDS            LEU2: 3-isopropylmalate dehydrogenase, required for leucine biosynthesis; S. cerevisiae LEU2; yeast auxotrophic marker
  11967..12027   -  misc_feature   MCS (fragment): pBluescript multiple cloning site
>Addgene plasmid #115536 | pCHKU35.1-2.2 | depositor full sequence | sequence record 217874 | pCHKU35.1-2.2 sequence 12035 bps
TATCTAAAAATTGCCTTATGATCCGTCTCTCCGGTTACAGCCTGTGTAACTGATTAATCCTGCCTTTCTA
ATCACCATTCTAATGTTTTAATTAAGGGATTTTGTCTTCATTAACGGCTTTCGCTCATAAAAATGTTATG
ACGTTTTGCCCGCAGGCGGGAAACCATCCACTTCACGAGACTGATCTCCTCTGCCGGAACACCGGGCATC
TCCAACTTATAAGTTGGAGAAATAAGAGAATTTCAGATTGAGAGAATGAAAAAAAAAAAAAAAAAAAAGG
CAGAGGAGAGCATAGAAATGGGGTTCACTTTTTGGTAAAGCTATAGCATGCCTATCACATATAAATAGAG
TGCCAGTAGCGACTTTTTTCACACTCGAAATACTCTTACTACTGCTCTCTTGTTGTTTTTATCACTTCTT
GTTTCTTCTTGGTAAATAGAATATCAAGCTACAAAAAGCATACAATCAACTATCAACTATTAACTATATC
GTAATACACAATGGATTATAAGGATGATGATGATAAGACTAGTATGTCCGTACATACCCCAACCACGGAT
TCGGAATCCTACGAGGGTTTTCGCAAGATGGAGATTGTCTATTTTAGCAACGACTTCCCTAAAGATGACT
TGGTTGACGTTTTTCGCCGCCTACACAACCATAGCAAGGACAAGCATTTCCCTGTCTTGGCCCAATTCAT
ACGTGAGGCCACCTGGGCTATCAAGGACGAAGTTCGCCAACTACCAACTGAGCTCAAACAACTGATTCCG
CCATTCAATACTCTATTGGCTTGGGCGGAAAACAGCCAGCTTCGGGAAGGCCTAATCTGTGGGGCTGTGG
ATGGAGTGTTGCTCGTCGTCGCTCAGCTAGCAACTTACATTGGATATGTCGAGAGTCGCTCTGGAGATTT
GTTTGACTTTTCAATTACATCTCTTGCTGGCCTAGGCACTGGCCTACTATCGTCGAGTGCCGTCTCATTG
TCGCAAACATTGGCCGACTTGCCACTGGCAGGCGCAGATGCAGCCCGTCTCGCCTTCCGCCTGGGCATTC
ATGTCTTAGACATGTCGGAGAACCTGGAAGCTCGTGATTTATCAGAAAGCCCAGATTCGTGGGCGTACGT
GGTTCACAATGTTGACCCGACTACGGCCTACAAGGAGCTAGATGACATGCATTCTCGAATGGAGATACCC
AATACTGGCAAAATATTTATCAGCGCTGTTAGCCGGACATCAGTCACAGTTAGCGGACCACCATCGAGGT
TAAAAGCGTTGTTTAATAAGTCAGAGTTATTCCGCGAGTCGAAGGTCGTTGAGCTGCCAGTGTACGGCGG
CCTCTGCCACGCGCCGCATATCTTCGGTCTGGACCATGTACATAGTATCGTTCACGGCTGTTCATTAAAC
GCCGCTATCACAAATTCTCCGCCAGTTATTCCAGTTTTATCGACCAGCAGCGGTTTGCCATATCTGGCCA
AGAGTTCCATGGAGATGTTTGAATGCGTCGTCTCAGAGCTGCTCACGCAAACAATCTATTGGGATAATGT
TGTCAGTGGCATAGTCGAACGAGCCAAGTCTAACGTTACCGCGGAAGCAGTGCTTCACTGCTTCGGCAAC
TCCACTCCCCTTAACGACCTCAATATGACCCTGAAGAGCAATGTTCCAGATCTCGACGTCTCGATCAACA
GTCTTATGTCATGGATCTCTCAGGTTTCACCAAGAGATACTACACCCCACGGCACTGCACAGTCTAAGCT
GGCCATTGTCGGTATGGCCTGCAGATTTCCAGGAGGTGCCACAAATACTGAGAAGTTTTGGGAGATCCTA
GAGCAAGGCCTTGATGTCTCACGTCGAGTTCCAGCTGACCGCTTTGACATCGACACACACTACGACCCAA
CCGGCAAGCAGCAGAATAAGACCATGACACAGTTTGGCTGCTTTATTGATGAGCCTGGTTTGTTTGATGC
GCCTTTCTTCAACATGTCTCCTCGTGAATCTCAGGCCGTCGATCCGCAGATGCGTTTGGCTCTTGTAACG
GCATACGAGGCACTGGAGCAAGCTGGGTACGTCGGTAATCGCACAGCTGCTACACAGTTGCAACGCATTG
GAACATATTATGGACAAGCCGCCGACGACTACCGTGAGGTTAACCAAGGCCAGGATGTAGGCACATACTA
TATTCCAGGCGGTTGCCGTGCGTTCGGCCCCGGTCGTATCAATTACTTTTTTAAATTTGCGGGTCCAAGC
TACAGCATTGATACTGCTTGCTCTTCCGGACTTGCAGCGATCGAGGTCGCTTGTCAGGCTCTTTGGAACG
GCGATGTAGATATGGCTGTCACGGGCGGTGTTAATGTGCTAACTAACCCGGATGTTTTCGCTGGCCTTTG
CAAGAGCCATTTCCTAACTAAAGGTCACAACGCATGCAAGACCTGGGATTCTACCGCTGACGGGTACTGT
CGTGCAGACGGCGTTGGGTCTGTTGTTATTAAAAAACTCGAAGATGCTGAAGCAGACAACGACAACATCT
TGGGCGTCATTCTCGGTGCGGGAACCAACCATTCTGCCGAGGCCGTCTCTATTACTCACCCTCATGCCGG
CCATCAGGCGTATCTGTCTCGTCAGGTGCTTCGCCAGGCCGGCGTGGATCCATTGGATGTTTCCTATATT
GAGCTCCATGGCACTGGTACTCAAGCTGGTGACCACGAGGAGATGCAAGGCATAATGGAAGTGTATGCTC
CGCTCATCAAGCGACGTAGGAAGGACCAGCCCCTACACATTGGTGCTGTAAAAGCTAACGTTGGCCATGG
TGAATCTGTTGCTGGCACAACGGCATTGATCAAGGTGCTTATCATGCTCCAAAAAAAATCTATCCCGCCA
CATATCGGAATCAAAACGGAGATGAACCCCAGATTCCCCCGAGACTTCGACAAACGCAACCTCCACATCG
ACTTGGAAATGACACCCTGGCCGCAAACATCGTCTAAGAAGCGACTTGCAGTTGTTAATAACTTTGGTGC
CGCTGGCGGGAACACGACTATGGTTTTAGAGGAGGCACCAACTCGAGACATATCCGAGGCCGATCCACGC
AATACTCATATCATCGCCATATCCGCCAAGACTAAAGGGTCATTAACAGGAAATATTGAGCGCCTGATCG
CCCACCTTGATGCGAATCCAGATATCAACCTTGCCGACCTTTCCTACACAACGACTGCACGTCGCTCCCA
TCACAGCCATCGTGTAGCAATTGCCACTTCTGATATAGGCCACCTAAAGAAGCAGCTTACTTCCCGCCTA
GAAAATATCGATTCAATGAAGCCTATTGGAAATTCTGGTAGTCCACCAGTAGCTTTCGCCTTTACTGGCC
AGGGCTCTTCTTATAAATCGATGAACCTTGAGTTGTACCACGATGTACCAACATTCAGAGAGCATATTCA
GCATCTTGATTCTCTCGCTCGACGCCAAGGCTTTCCATCTATTATTCCCGCTCTAGATGGCTCTCATCCT
AAGGACCACTTGCACTCTCCGGTAGTCACCCAGCTTGCCCTGGTATGCACCGAGATTGCTTTGGCAAAAT
ACTGGGTTTCTCTTGGAATCAAGCCAGACGTGGTCATGGGTCACAGTCTGGGCGAATATGCTGCGATGCA
CATAGCTGGTGTGGTTACTGCAAGCGACACCATATTCATGGTTGGGCGTCGTGCTCAAATGCTAGAAGAA
AAGTGCACGATTAGCAGTCATAGTATGATGGCGGTCCGGGCTACTCTTCAGCAAATAGAGGAATGCTTAG
GAACAAAGCCGTATACGATTGCTTGTGTCAATGGACCTTCCGATACTGTCCTCAGCGGTACTAAGGAGAG
TACAGATGATGTCGCTGTGGTGCTCGAGGCGGCCGGTTACCGTTGCTTCAAGTTGGACGTCGCGTTTGCT
TTCCACTCAGAGCAGACCGATCCTATTTTGGATGACTTCGAGGAGATATCAAAGACTGGAGTTGTTTTTC
AGGAACCTAAACTTCCTTTCATCTCGCCATTGCTCGGAAAGGTTATTTTTGACAGTAAGACGCTGAACGC
AAACTACGTTCGCCGAGCCACCAGGGAGCCTGTTGACTTCTTGTCTGCTTTGAGAAATGCTCAAAAGATT
TCTACCATTAGCGATGAAACTGTCTGGATCGAAATTGGACCACATCCTGTCTGCACTAACTTTGTCAAGA
CTACCATCCCGTCCACGAAGCTTACCATCCCATCGATCCGTCGTGGAGATAACAACTGGAAAACCATGGC
TGAAAGCATGGCTGCTCTGCATCTTGCTGGGTTTGGGGTCAGTTGGAACGAATTCCACCGCCCATTTGAG
CAAAGGCTGCGCCTTTTAGACTTGCCAACATACGCCTGGAATGACAAGAACTACTGGTTGCAGTATAATG
GTGACTGGTGTCTGACTAAGGGCAATACTTTCTACGATGCCGAGAAGGAGGCTGCCAGAGCAAAATCTGT
ACTAAGATCGCTGCCTGCGAGCGGGTTTCTGACAACGACCGTGCAGCAGATCATCGACGAGTCTTTTAGC
GATTTTGCTGGCACGGTGGTGATGCAGTCTGATCTTATGCAAGCGGATATGCTCGCCGCTGCTCATGGGC
ACAGCATGAACAATTGCGGTGTTGTTACATCTTCCATCCACGCTGACCTCGCCTACACCCTCGGCGACTA
TATATACCGCAAGTTCTATCCCAAAGCCAAGGAAGTCAATGTTAACTTTGCCAACTTGGTTGTCGCAAAA
GGCCTTGTTGCCCAAAACAGCAACAAGACTCCCCAATTGTTCCGTGTAACTGCTGTCACTGCCGACGTCC
GCTCAGGCGTGGTCGACTTAACGTGGCAGAATGTTGACAATGATGGCTATGCCCACGAGCCATTTGCAAC
CGCCAACATAATCTATGGGGATTCATCTGAATGGATTTCATCTTGGGCCTCATTAGGTCACCTCATCCAC
GGCCGCATCGAAGCGCTTGAGCGCCTAGCTACAGAGGGAAAAGCCAACCGTTTCTCTCGCAAAATGGCAT
ACACGATCTTTGCCAGTAACCTAGTCAACTACGCTGAGAAATACCGTGGCATGCAATCTGTGGTGATGCA
TGAACTAGAAGGGTTTGCTGACGTGCAACTGACCACAAAGGAGAGTGGAGTCTGGACAGTTCCACCATAC
TTTATCGACAGTGTGGTGCACTTGGCTGGCTTTATCATGAACTGCTCGGATGCCATTGATACAAAGAATA
ACTACTGTGTTACTCCTGGTTGGAACTCGATGCGATTCGCGAAGCCTCTGCTTCCAGGAGCCAAGTATCG
GTCGTATGTCAAGATGATTCCTACAGTCGAGGATCCGACTATTTACAATGGCGACGTGTACATCATGCAA
GATGATACCATCATGGGTGTGGTTGGTAGCATACAGTTCCGCAGATATCCGCGCATCCTTCTTAGCCGCT
TTTTCTCGCCGCCAGACAAGATGGCCACCTTCGATGTCAAGCCAAAGGGTCAGGTGGCTGCCCCCAAAAC
TGCGGTCCCAGCACAAGATGCAACAAAATTTGATGCAAAAGTGTCACTCCCGATACTTGCTCGCGGTGCA
TCCGAACCTGACAGTGACGACAAGCAGGGCAACCCTCCTGCCCCTGCACTGCCTGCCCCCGATGCCGCCG
CCCCATCTATCGTTGAATCCGCGGCCGCTTCCGGCACTACAACTGCAAAGGCAATCATGCTCATTGCCAA
CGAGGCAGGCCTAGAACTTTCTGAGATGTCAGACGACGCCCTTTTCGTTAATTTGGGAATTGACAGCTTG
ATGTCTCTAGTTATCGCAGAAAAGCTCAGATCAGAGCTAGAAGTCAAGGTCAGCGGCAGCCTCTTCTTGG
ACTACGAGACTATTGGTGATTTACGGCAGTGGTTGGATGAGTATTATAGCTAGGGAGATTGATAAGACTT
TTCTAGTTGCATATCTTTTATATTTAAATCTTATCTATTAGTTAATTTTTTGTAATTTATCCTTATATAT
AGTCTGGTTATTCTAAAATATCATTTCAGTATCTAAAAATTCCCCTCTTTTTTCAGTTATATCTTAACAG
GCGACAGTCCAAATGTTGATTTATCCCAGTCCGATTCATCAGGGTTGTGAAGCATTTTGTCAATGGTCGA
AATCACATCAGTAATAGTGCCTCTTACTTGCCTCATAGAATTTCTTTCTCTTAACGTCACCGTTTGGTCT
TTTATAGTTTCGAAATCTATGGTGATACCAAATGGTGTTCCCAATTCATCGTTACGGGCGTATTTTTTAC
CAATTGAAGTATTGGAATCGTCAATTTTAAAGTATATCTCTCTTTTACGTAAAGCCTGCGAGATCCTCTT
AAGTATAGCGGGGAAGCCATCGTTATTCGATATTGTCGTAACAAATACTTTGATCGGCGCTATGCGGCCG
CCACCGCGGTGGAGCTCCAGCTTTTGTTCCCTTTAGTGAGGGTTAATTGCGCGCTTGGCGAGACTCAAAC
AAGATATATTTTGCCCGCCTTACAGACGAAACTAGTTGGAGGTTATGGAGCATACTATCACGTGGGCGGC
CACTGGTGAGTTACTACACCCCAGGGGCAACGTTGATGCTCCTAAAAAACTCTGGCTGGACGCAAGCCGT
AACACCCGTGTCACTTCATAATCGTTTGCAATTCAGGGCTTGATCTACACATTACCCTGTTATCCCTATT
AATTAATACGGTTATCCACAGAATCAGGGGATAACGCAGGAAAGAACATGTGAGCAAAAGGCCAGCAAAA
GGCCAGGAACCGTAAAAAGGCCGCGTTGCTGGCGTTTTTCCATAGGCTCCGCCCCCCTGACGAGCATCAC
AAAAATCGACGCTCAAGTCAGAGGTGGCGAAACCCGACAGGACTATAAAGATACCAGGCGTTTCCCCCTG
GAAGCTCCCTCGTGCGCTCTCCTGTTCCGACCCTGCCGCTTACCGGATACCTGTCCGCCTTTCTCCCTTC
GGGAAGCGTGGCGCTTTCTCATAGCTCACGCTGTAGGTATCTCAGTTCGGTGTAGGTCGTTCGCTCCAAG
CTGGGCTGTGTGCACGAACCCCCCGTTCAGCCCGACCGCTGCGCCTTATCCGGTAACTATCGTCTTGAGT
CCAACCCGGTAAGACACGACTTATCGCCACTGGCAGCAGCCACTGGTAACAGGATTAGCAGAGCGAGGTA
TGTAGGCGGTGCTACAGAGTTCTTGAAGTGGTGGCCTAACTACGGCTACACTAGAAGGACAGTATTTGGT
ATCTGCGCTCTGCTGAAGCCAGTTACCTTCGGAAAAAGAGTTGGTAGCTCTTGATCCGGCAAACAAACCA
CCGCTGGTAGCGGTGGTTTTTTTGTTTGCAAGCAGCAGATTACGCGCAGAAAAAAAGGATCTCAAGAAGA
TCCTTTGATCTTTTCTACGGGGTCTGACGCTCAGTGGAACGAAAACTCACGTTAAGGGATTTTGGTCATG
AGATTATCAAAAAGGATCTTCACCTAGATCCTTTTAAATTAAAAATGAAGTTTTAAATCAATCTAAAGTA
TATATGAGTAAACTTGGTCTGACAGTTACCAATGCTTAATCAGTGAGGCACCTATCTCAGCGATCTGTCT
ATTTCGTTCATCCATAGTTGCCTGACTCCCCGTCGTGTAGATAACTACGATACGGGAGGGCTTACCATCT
GGCCCCAGTGCTGCAATGATACCGCGAGACCCACGCTCACCGGCTCCAGATTTATCAGCAATAAACCAGC
CAGCCGGAAGGGCCGAGCGCAGAAGTGGTCCTGCAACTTTATCCGCCTCCATCCAGTCTATTAATTGTTG
CCGGGAAGCTAGAGTAAGTAGTTCGCCAGTTAATAGTTTGCGCAACGTTGTTGCCATTGCTACAGGCATC
GTGGTGTCACGCTCGTCGTTTGGTATGGCTTCATTCAGCTCCGGTTCCCAACGATCAAGGCGAGTTACAT
GATCCCCCATGTTGTGCAAAAAAGCGGTTAGCTCCTTCGGTCCTCCGATCGTTGTCAGAAGTAAGTTGGC
CGCAGTGTTATCACTCATGGTTATGGCAGCACTGCATAATTCTCTTACTGTCATGCCATCCGTAAGATGC
TTTTCTGTGACTGGTGAGTACTCAACCAAGTCATTCTGAGAATAGTGTATGCGGCGACCGAGTTGCTCTT
GCCCGGCGTCAATACGGGATAATACCGCGCCACATAGCAGAACTTTAAAAGTGCTCATCATTGGAAAACG
TTCTTCGGGGCGAAAACTCTCAAGGATCTTACCGCTGTTGAGATCCAGTTCGATGTAACCCACTCGTGCA
CCCAACTGATCTTCAGCATCTTTTACTTTCACCAGCGTTTCTGGGTGAGCAAAAACAGGAAGGCAAAATG
CCGCAAAAAAGGGAATAAGGGCGACACGGAAATGTTGAATACTCATACTCTTCCTTTTTCAATATTATTG
AAGCATTTATCAGGGTTATTGTCTCATGAGCGGATACATATTTGAATGTATTTAGAAAAATAAACAAATA
GGGGTTCCGCGCACATTTCCCCGAAAAGTGCCACCTGAACGAAGCATCTGTGCTTCATTTTGTAGAACAA
AAATGCAACGCGAGAGCGCTAATTTTTCAAACAAAGAATCTGAGCTGCATTTTTACAGAACAGAAATGCA
ACGCGAAAGCGCTATTTTACCAACGAAGAATCTGTGCTTCATTTTTGTAAAACAAAAATGCAACGCGAGA
GCGCTAATTTTTCAAACAAAGAATCTGAGCTGCATTTTTACAGAACAGAAATGCAACGCGAGAGCGCTAT
TTTACCAACAAAGAATCTATACTTCTTTTTTGTTCTACAAAAATGCATCCCGAGAGCGCTATTTTTCTAA
CAAAGCATCTTAGATTACTTTTTTTCTCCTTTGTGCGCTCTATAATGCAGTCTCTTGATAACTTTTTGCA
CTGTAGGTCCGTTAAGGTTAGAAGAAGGCTACTTTGGTGTCTATTTTCTCTTCCATAAAAAAAGCCTGAC
TCCACTTCCCGCGTTTACTGATTACTAGCGAAGCTGCGGGTGCATTTTTTCAAGATAAAGGCATCCCCGA
TTATATTCTATACCGATGTGGATTGCGCATACTTTGTGAACAGAAAGTGATAGCGTTGATGATTCTTCAT
TGGTCAGAAAATTATGAACGGTTTCTTCTATTTTGTCTCTATATACTACGTATAGGAAATGTTTACATTT
TCGTATTGTTTTCGATTCACTCTATGAATAGTTCTTACTACAATTTTTTTGTCTAAAGAGTAATACTAGA
GATAAACATAAAAAATGTAGAGGTCGAGTTTAGATGCAAGTTCAAGGAGCGAAAGGTGGATGGGTAGGTT
ATATAGGGATATAGCACAGAGATATATAGCAAAGAGATACTTTTGAGCAATGTTTGTGGAAGCGGTATTC
GCAATATTTTAGTAGCTCGTTACAGTCCGGTGCGTTTTTGGTTTTTTGAAAGTGCGTCTTCAGAGCGCTT
TTGGTTTTCAAAAGCGCTCTGAAGTTCCTATACTTTCTAGAGAATAGGAACTTCGGAATAGGAACTTCAA
AGCGTTTCCGAAAACGAGCGCTTCCGAAAATGCAACGCGAGCTGCGCACATACAGCTCACTGTTCACGTC
GCACCTATATCTGCGTGTTGCCTGTATATATATATACATGAGAAGAACGGCATAGTGCGTGTTTATGCTT
AAATGCGTACTTATATGCGTCTATTTATGTAGGATGAAAGGTAGTCTAGTACCTCCTGTGATATTATCCC
ATTCCATGCGGGGTATCGTATGCTTCCTTCAGCACTACCCTTTAGCTGTTCTATATGCTGCCACTCCTCA
ATTGGATTAGTCTCATCCTTCAATGCTATCATTTCCTTTGATATTGGATCATACTAAGAAACCATTATTA
TCATGACATTAACCTATAAAAATAGGCGTATCACGAGGCCCTTTCGTCTCGCGCGTTTCGGTGATGACGG
TGAAAACCTCGGCGCGCCATTACCCTGTTATCCCTAATATACAACGCAAAGAAGCTGGAAAATTGGCGAG
GGAATCCTGTTTCTGTCTATCCAAGAATGGGCATGAGGTGGCAACCGTCGTGCTAGCGTACAGGGTGCAC
TTTGTAACCATTTGGGACACCGGACACTCGCTGTTTTCGAAATTACCCTTTAAGCGCGGGTATTGAACCA
GGCTTATGCCCAAGATCGTAGCAAGCATTTAACTGTGGGAATACTCAGGTATCGTAAGATGCAAGAGTTC
GAATCTCTTAGCAACCATTATTTTTTTCCTCAACATAACGAGAACACACAGGGGCGCTATCGCACAGAAT
CAAATTCGATGACTGGAAATTTTTTGTTAATTTCAGAGGTCGCCTGACGCATATACCTTTTTCAACTGAA
AAATTGGGAGAAAAAGGAAAGGTGAGAGGCCGGAACCGGCTTTTCATATAGAATAGAGAAGCGTTCATGA
CTAAATGCTTGCATCACAATACTTGAAGTTGACAATATTATTTAAGGACCTATTGTTTTTTCCAATAGGT
GGTTAGCAATCGTCTTACTTTCTAACTTTTCTTACCTTTTACATTTCAGCAATATATATATATATTTCAA
GGATATACCATTCTAATGTCTGCCCCTATGTCTGCCCCTAAGAAGATCGTCGTTTTGCCAGGTGACCACG
TTGGTCAAGAAATCACAGCCGAAGCCATTAAGGTTCTTAAAGCTATTTCTGATGTTCGTTCCAATGTCAA
GTTCGATTTCGAAAATCATTTAATTGGTGGTGCTGCTATCGATGCTACAGGTGTCCCACTTCCAGATGAG
GCGCTGGAAGCCTCCAAGAAGGTTGATGCCGTTTTGTTAGGTGCTGTGGCTGGTCCTAAATGGGGTACCG
GTAGTGTTAGACCTGAACAAGGTTTACTAAAAATCCGTAAAGAACTTCAATTGTACGCCAACTTAAGACC
ATGTAACTTTGCATCCGACTCTCTTTTAGACTTATCTCCAATCAAGCCACAATTTGCTAAAGGTACTGAC
TTCGTTGTTGTCAGAGAATTAGTGGGAGGTATTTACTTTGGTAAGAGAAAGGAAGACGATGGTGATGGTG
TCGCTTGGGATAGTGAACAATACACCGTTCCAGAAGTGCAAAGAATCACAAGAATGGCCGCTTTCATGGC
CCTACAACATGAGCCACCATTGCCTATTTGGTCCTTGGATAAAGCTAATCTTTTGGCCTCTTCAAGATTA
TGGAGAAAAACTGTGGAGGAAACCATCAAGAACGAATTCCCTACATTGAAGGTTCAACATCAATTGATTG
ATTCTGCCGCCATGATCCTAGTTAAGAACCCAACCCACCTAAATGGTATTATAATCACCAGCAACATGTT
TGGTGATATCATCTCCGATGAAGCCTCCGTTATCCCAGGTTCCTTGGGTTTGTTGCCATCTGCGTCCTTG
GCCTCTTTGCCAGACAAGAACACCGCATTTGGTTTGTACGAACCATGCCACGGTTCTGCTCCAGATTTGC
CAAAGAATAAGGTTGACCCTATCGCCACTATCTTGTCTGCTGCAATGATGTTGAAATTGTCATTGAACTT
GCCTGAAGAAGGTAAGGCCATTGAAGATGCAGTTAAAAAGGTTTTGGATGCAGGTATCAGAACTGGTGAT
TTAGGTGGTTCCAACAGTACCACCGAAGTCGGTGATGCTGTCGCCGAAGAAGTTAAGAAAATCCTTGCTT
AAAAAGATTCTCTTTTTTTATGATATTTGTACATAAACTTTATAAATGAAATTCATAATAGAAACGACAC
GAAATTACAAAATGGAATATGTTCATAGGGTAGACGAAACTATATACGCAATCTACATACATTTATCAAG
AAGGAGAAAAAGGAGGATAGTAAAGGAATACAGGTAAGCAAATTGATACTAATGGCTCAACGAAATGACG
GTATCGATAAGCTTGATATCGAATTCCTGCAGCCCGGGGGATCCACTAGTTCTAGAGTTAATTAA
