Features (pLannotate 1.2.2; 14 found; start..end, strand, type, name):
      4..28      +  CDS            2xFLAG (fragment): two tandem FLAG® epitope tags
     89..5428    +  CDS            PKS8-1: PKS81_PSEFD - Also known as PksIII From Pseudocercospora fijiensis (strain CIRAD86) (Black leaf streak disease fungus) (Mycosphaerella fijiensis).
   5581..5937    -  CDS            GRS2 (fragment): SYG2_YEAST - Experimental evidence at protein level: Swiss-Prot protein existence level 1. Catalyzes the ATP-dependent ligation of glycine to the 3'-end of its cognate tRNA, via the formation of an aminoacyl-adenylate intermediate (Gly-AMP) (PubMed:23816885). Also produces diadenosine tetraphosphate (Ap4A), a universal pleiotropic signaling molecule needed for cell regulation pathways, by direct condensation of 2 ATPs. Thereby, may play a special role in Ap4A homeostasis (By similarity). From Saccharomyces cerevisiae (strain ATCC 204508 / S288c) (Baker's yeast).
   5935..5958    -  misc_feature   MCS (fragment): pBluescript multiple cloning site
   5971..5989    -  promoter       T3 promoter: promoter for bacteriophage T3 RNA polymerase
   6328..6916    -  rep_origin     ori: high-copy-number ColE1/pMB1/pBR322/pUC origin of replication
   7087..7947    -  CDS            AmpR: β-lactamase; bla; confers resistance to ampicillin, carbenicillin, and related antibiotics
   7948..8052    -  promoter       AmpR promoter: bla
   8079..9421    -  rep_origin     2μ ori: yeast 2μ plasmid origin of replication
   9489..9514    +  CDS            rop (fragment): Rop protein, which maintains plasmids at low copy number; rop
   9515..9544    +  CDS            rop (fragment): Rop protein, which maintains plasmids at low copy number; rop
   9775..10182   +  promoter       LEU2 promoter: S. cerevisiae LEU2
  10183..11277   +  CDS            LEU2: 3-isopropylmalate dehydrogenase, required for leucine biosynthesis; S. cerevisiae LEU2; yeast auxotrophic marker
  11481..11540   -  misc_feature   MCS (fragment): pBluescript multiple cloning site
>Addgene plasmid #115536 | pCHKU35.1-2.2 | addgene full sequence | sequence record 224105 | Addgene NGS Result
AATGGATTATAAGGATGATGATGATAAGACTAGTATGTCCGTACATACCCCAACCACGGATTCGGAATCC
TACGAGGGTTTTCGCAAGATGGAGATTGTCTATTTTAGCAACGACTTCCCTAAAGATGACTTGGTTGACG
TTTTTCGCCGCCTACACAACCATAGCAAGGACAAGCATTTCCCTGTCTTGGCCCAATTCATACGTGAGGC
CACCTGGGCTATCAAGGACGAAGTTCGCCAACTACCAACTGAGCTCAAACAACTGATTCCGCCATTCAAT
ACTCTATTGGCTTGGGCGGAAAACAGCCAGCTTCGGGAAGGCCTAATCTGTGGGGCTGTGGATGGAGTGT
TGCTCGTCGTCGCTCAGCTAGCAACTTACATTGGATATGTCGAGAGTCGCTCTGGAGATTTGTTTGACTT
TTCAATTACATCTCTTGCTGGCCTAGGCACTGGCCTACTATCGTCGAGTGCCGTCTCATTGTCGCAAACA
TTGGCCGACTTGCCACTGGCAGGCGCAGATGCAGCCCGTCTCGCCTTCCGCCTGGGCATTCATGTCTTAG
ACATGTCGGAGAACCTGGAAGCTCGTGATTTATCAGAAAGCCCAGATTCGTGGGCGTACGTGGTTCACAA
TGTTGACCCGACTACGGCCTACAAGGAGCTAGATGACATGCATTCTCGAATGGAGATACCCAATACTGGC
AAAATATTTATCAGCGCTGTTAGCCGGACATCAGTCACAGTTAGCGGACCACCATCGAGGTTAAAAGCGT
TGTTTAATAAGTCAGAGTTATTCCGCGAGTCGAAGGTCGTTGAGCTGCCAGTGTACGGCGGCCTCTGCCA
CGCGCCGCATATCTTCGGTCTGGACCATGTACATAGTATCGTTCACGGCTGTTCATTAAACGCCGCTATC
ACAAATTCTCCGCCAGTTATTCCAGTTTTATCGACCAGCAGCGGTTTGCCATATCTGGCCAAGAGTTCCA
TGGAGATGTTTGAATGCGTCGTCTCAGAGCTGCTCACGCAAACAATCTATTGGGATAATGTTGTCAGTGG
CATAGTCGAACGAGCCAAGTCTAACGTTACCGCGGAAGCAGTGCTTCACTGCTTCGGCAACTCCACTCCC
CTTAACGACCTCAATATGACCCTGAAGAGCAATGTTCCAGATCTCGACGTCTCGATCAACAGTCTTATGT
CATGGATCTCTCAGGTTTCACCAAGAGATACTACACCCCACGGCACTGCACAGTCTAAGCTGGCCATTGT
CGGTATGGCCTGCAGATTTCCAGGAGGTGCCACAAATACTGAGAAGTTTTGGGAGATCCTAGAGCAAGGC
CTTGATGTCTCACGTCGAGTTCCAGCTGACCGCTTTGACATCGACACACACTACGACCCAACCGGCAAGC
AGCAGAATAAGACCATGACACAGTTTGGCTGCTTTATTGATGAGCCTGGTTTGTTTGATGCGCCTTTCTT
CAACATGTCTCCTCGTGAATCTCAGGCCGTCGATCCGCAGATGCGTTTGGCTCTTGTAACGGCATACGAG
GCACTGGAGCAAGCTGGGTACGTCGGTAATCGCACAGCTGCTACACAGTTGCAACGCATTGGAACATATT
ATGGACAAGCCGCCGACGACTACCGTGAGGTTAACCAAGGCCAGGATGTAGGCACATACTATATTCCAGG
CGGTTGCCGTGCGTTCGGCCCCGGTCGTATCAATTACTTTTTTAAATTTGCGGGTCCAAGCTACAGCATT
GATACTGCTTGCTCTTCCGGACTTGCAGCGATCGAGGTCGCTTGTCAGGCTCTTTGGAACGGCGATGTAG
ATATGGCTGTCACGGGCGGTGTTAATGTGCTAACTAACCCGGATGTTTTCGCTGGCCTTTGCAAGAGCCA
TTTCCTAACTAAAGGTCACAACGCATGCAAGACCTGGGATTCTACCGCTGACGGGTACTGTCGTGCAGAC
GGCGTTGGGTCTGTTGTTATTAAAAAACTCGAAGATGCTGAAGCAGACAACGACAACATCTTGGGCGTCA
TTCTCGGTGCGGGAACCAACCATTCTGCCGAGGCCGTCTCTATTACTCACCCTCATGCCGGCCATCAGGC
GTATCTGTCTCGTCAGGTGCTTCGCCAGGCCGGCGTGGATCCATTGGATGTTTCCTATATTGAGCTCCAT
GGCACTGGTACTCAAGCTGGTGACCACGAGGAGATGCAAGGCATAATGGAAGTGTATGCTCCGCTCATCA
AGCGACGTAGGAAGGACCAGCCCCTACACATTGGTGCTGTAAAAGCTAACGTTGGCCATGGTGAATCTGT
TGCTGGCACAACGGCATTGATCAAGGTGCTTATCATGCTCCAAAAAAAATCTATCCCGCCACATATCGGA
ATCAAAACGGAGATGAACCCCAGATTCCCCCGAGACTTCGACAAACGCAACCTCCACATCGACTTGGAAA
TGACACCCTGGCCGCAAACATCGTCTAAGAAGCGACTTGCAGTTGTTAATAACTTTGGTGCCGCTGGCGG
GAACACGACTATGGTTTTAGAGGAGGCACCAACTCGAGACATATCCGAGGCCGATCCACGCAATACTCAT
ATCATCGCCATATCCGCCAAGACTAAAGGGTCATTAACAGGAAATATTGAGCGCCTGATCGCCCACCTTG
ATGCGAATCCAGATATCAACCTTGCCGACCTTTCCTACACAACGACTGCACGTCGCTCCCATCACAGCCA
TCGTGTAGCAATTGCCACTTCTGATATAGGCCACCTAAAGAAGCAGCTTACTTCCCGCCTAGAAAATATC
GATTCAATGAAGCCTATTGGAAATTCTGGTAGTCCACCAGTAGCTTTCGCCTTTACTGGCCAGGGCTCTT
CTTATAAATCGATGAACCTTGAGTTGTACCACGATGTACCAACATTCAGAGAGCATATTCAGCATCTTGA
TTCTCTCGCTCGACGCCAAGGCTTTCCATCTATTATTCCCGCTCTAGATGGCTCTCATCCTAAGGACCAC
TTGCACTCTCCGGTAGTCACCCAGCTTGCCCTGGTATGCACCGAGATTGCTTTGGCAAAATACTGGGTTT
CTCTTGGAATCAAGCCAGACGTGGTCATGGGTCACAGTCTGGGCGAATATGCTGCGATGCACATAGCTGG
TGTGGTTACTGCAAGCGACACCATATTCATGGTTGGGCGTCGTGCTCAAATGCTAGAAGAAAAGTGCACG
ATTAGCAGTCATAGTATGATGGCGGTCCGGGCTACTCTTCAGCAAATAGAGGAATGCTTAGGAACAAAGC
CGTATACGATTGCTTGTGTCAATGGACCTTCCGATACTGTCCTCAGCGGTACTAAGGAGAGTACAGATGA
TGTCGCTGTGGTGCTCGAGGCGGCCGGTTACCGTTGCTTCAAGTTGGACGTCGCGTTTGCTTTCCACTCA
GAGCAGACCGATCCTATTTTGGATGACTTCGAGGAGATATCAAAGACTGGAGTTGTTTTTCAGGAACCTA
AACTTCCTTTCATCTCGCCATTGCTCGGAAAGGTTATTTTTGACAGTAAGACGCTGAACGCAAACTACGT
TCGCCGAGCCACCAGGGAGCCTGTTGACTTCTTGTCTGCTTTGAGAAATGCTCAAAAGATTTCTACCATT
AGCGATGAAACTGTCTGGATCGAAATTGGACCACATCCTGTCTGCACTAACTTTGTCAAGACTACCATCC
CGTCCACGAAGCTTACCATCCCATCGATCCGTCGTGGAGATAACAACTGGAAAACCATGGCTGAAAGCAT
GGCTGCTCTGCATCTTGCTGGGTTTGGGGTCAGTTGGAACGAATTCCACCGCCCATTTGAGCAAAGGCTG
CGCCTTTTAGACTTGCCAACATACGCCTGGAATGACAAGAACTACTGGTTGCAGTATAATGGTGACTGGT
GTCTGACTAAGGGCAATACTTTCTACGATGCCGAGAAGGAGGCTGCCAGAGCAAAATCTGTACTAAGATC
GCTGCCTGCGAGCGGGTTTCTGACAACGACCGTGCAGCAGATCATCGACGAGTCTTTTAGCGATTTTGCT
GGCACGGTGGTGATGCAGTCTGATCTTATGCAAGCGGATATGCTCGCCGCTGCTCATGGGCACAGCATGA
ACAATTGCGGTGTTGTTACATCTTCCATCCACGCTGACCTCGCCTACACCCTCGGCGACTATATATACCG
CAAGTTCTATCCCAAAGCCAAGGAAGTCAATGTTAACTTTGCCAACTTGGTTGTCGCAAAAGGCCTTGTT
GCCCAAAACAGCAACAAGACTCCCCAATTGTTCCGTGTAACTGCTGTCACTGCCGACGTCCGCTCAGGCG
TGGTCGACTTAACGTGGCAGAATGTTGACAATGATGGCTATGCCCACGAGCCATTTGCAACCGCCAACAT
AATCTATGGGGATTCATCTGAATGGATTTCATCTTGGGCCCCATTAGGTCACCTCATCCACGGCCGCATC
GAAGCGCTTGAGCGCCTAGCTACAGAGGGAAAAGCCAACCGTTTCTCTCGCAAAATGGCATACACGATCT
TTGCCAGTAACCTAGTCAACTACGCTGAGAAATACCGTGGCATGCAATCTGTGGTGATGCATGAACTAGA
AGGGTTTGCTGACGTGCAACTGACCACAAAGGAGAGTGGAGTCTGGACAGTTCCACCATACTTTATCGAC
AGTGTGGTGCACTTGGCTGGCTTTATCATGAACTGCTCGGATGCCATTGATACAAAGAATAACTACTGTG
TTACTCCTGGTTGGAACTCGATGCGATTCGCGAAGCCTCTGCTTCCAGGAGCCAAGTATCGGTCGTATGT
CAAGATGATTCCTACAGTCGAGGATCCGACTATTTACAATGGCGACGTGTACATCATGCAAGATGATACC
ATCATGGGTGTGGTTGGTAGCATACAGTTCCGCAGATATCCGCGCATCCTTCTTAGCCGCTTTTTCTCGC
CGCCAGACAAGATGGCCACCTTCGATGTCAAGCCAAAGGGGCAGGTGGCTGCCCCCAAAACTGCGGTCCC
AGCACAAGATGCAACAAAATTTGATGCAAAAGTGTCACTCCCGATACTTGCTCGCGGTGCATCCGAACCT
GACAGTGACGACAAGCAGGGCAACCCTCCTGCCCCTGCACTGCCTGCCCCCGATGCCGCCGCCCCATCTA
TCGTTGAATCCGCGGCCGCTTCCGGCACTACAACTGCAAAGGCAATCATGCTCATTGCCAACGAGGCAGG
CCTAGAACTTTCTGAGATGTCAGACGACGCCCTTTTCGTTAATTTGGGAATTGACAGCTTGATGTCTCTA
GTTATCGCAGAAAAGCTCAGATCAGAGCTAGAAGTCAAGGTCAGCGGCAGCCTCTTCTTGGACTACGAGA
CTATTGGTGATTTACGGCAGTGGTTGGATGAGTATTATAGCTAGGGAGATTGATAAGACTTTTCTAGTTG
CATATCTTTTATATTTAAATCTTATCTATTAGTTAATTTTTTGTAATTTATCCTTATATATAGTCTGGTT
ATTCTAAAATATCATTTCAGTATCTAAAAATTCCCCTCTTTTTTCAGTTATATCTTAACAGGCGACAGTC
CAAATGTTGATTTATCCCAGTCCGATTCATCAGGGTTGTGAAGCATTTTGTCAATGGTCGAAATCACATC
AGTAATAGTGCCTCTTACTTGCCTCATAGAATTTCTTTCTCTTAACGTCACCGTTTGGTCTTTTATAGTT
TCGAAATCTATGGTGATACCAAATGGTGTTCCCAATTCATCGTTACGGGCGTATTTTTTACCAATTGAAG
TATTGGAATCGTCAATTTTAAAGTATATCTCTCTTTTACGTAAAGCCTGCGAGATCCTCTTAAGTATAGC
GGGGAAGCCATCGTTATTCGATATTGTCGTAACAAATACTTTGATCGGCGCTATGCGGCCGCCACCGCGG
TGGAGCTCCAGCTTTTGTTCCCTTTAGTGAGGGTTAATTGCGCGCTTGGCGAGACTCAAACAAGATATAT
TTTGCCCGCCTTACAGACGAAACTAGTTGGAGGTTATGGAGCATACTATCACGTGGGCGGCCACTGGTGA
GTTACTACACCCCAGGGGCAACGTTGATGCTCCTAAAAAACTCTGGCTGGACGCAAGCCGTAACACCCGT
GTCACTTCATAATCGTTTGCAATTCAGGGCTTGATCTACACATTACCCTGTTATCCCTATTAATTAATAC
GGTTATCCACAGAATCAGGGGATAACGCAGGAAAGAACATGTGAGCAAAAGGCCAGCAAAAGGCCAGGAA
CCGTAAAAAGGCCGCGTTGCTGGCGTTTTTCCATAGGCTCCGCCCCCCTGACGAGCATCACAAAAATCGA
CGCTCAAGTCAGAGGTGGCGAAACCCGACAGGACTATAAAGATACCAGGCGTTTCCCCCTGGAAGCTCCC
TCGTGCGCTCTCCTGTTCCGACCCTGCCGCTTACCGGATACCTGTCCGCCTTTCTCCCTTCGGGAAGCGT
GGCGCTTTCTCATAGCTCACGCTGTAGGTATCTCAGTTCGGTGTAGGTCGTTCGCTCCAAGCTGGGCTGT
GTGCACGAACCCCCCGTTCAGCCCGACCGCTGCGCCTTATCCGGTAACTATCGTCTTGAGTCCAACCCGG
TAAGACACGACTTATCGCCACTGGCAGCAGCCACTGGTAACAGGATTAGCAGAGCGAGGTATGTAGGCGG
TGCTACAGAGTTCTTGAAGTGGTGGCCTAACTACGGCTACACTAGAAGAACAGTATTTGGTATCTGCGCT
CTGCTGAAGCCAGTTACCTTCGGAAAAAGAGTTGGTAGCTCTTGATCCGGCAAACAAACCACCGCTGGTA
GCGGTGGTTTTTTTGTTTGCAAGCAGCAGATTACGCGCAGAAAAAAAGGATCTCAAGAAGATCCTTTGAT
CTTTTCTACGGGGTCTGACGCTCAGTGGAACGAAAACTCACGTTAAGGGATTTTGGTCATGAGATTATCA
AAAAGGATCTTCACCTAGATCCTTTTAAATTAAAAATGAAGTTTTAAATCAATCTAAAGTATATATGAGT
AAACTTGGTCTGACAGTTACCAATGCTTAATCAGTGAGGCACCTATCTCAGCGATCTGTCTATTTCGTTC
ATCCATAGTTGCCTGACTCCCCGTCGTGTAGATAACTACGATACGGGAGGGCTTACCATCTGGCCCCAGT
GCTGCAATGATACCGCGAGACCCACGCTCACCGGCTCCAGATTTATCAGCAATAAACCAGCCAGCCGGAA
GGGCCGAGCGCAGAAGTGGTCCTGCAACTTTATCCGCCTCCATCCAGTCTATTAATTGTTGCCGGGAAGC
TAGAGTAAGTAGTTCGCCAGTTAATAGTTTGCGCAACGTTGTTGCCATTGCTACAGGCATCGTGGTGTCA
CGCTCGTCGTTTGGTATGGCTTCATTCAGCTCCGGTTCCCAACGATCAAGGCGAGTTACATGATCCCCCA
TGTTGTGCAAAAAAGCGGTTAGCTCCTTCGGTCCTCCGATCGTTGTCAGAAGTAAGTTGGCCGCAGTGTT
ATCACTCATGGTTATGGCAGCACTGCATAATTCTCTTACTGTCATGCCATCCGTAAGATGCTTTTCTGTG
ACTGGTGAGTACTCAACCAAGTCATTCTGAGAATAGTGTATGCGGCGACCGAGTTGCTCTTGCCCGGCGT
CAATACGGGATAATACCGCGCCACATAGCAGAACTTTAAAAGTGCTCATCATTGGAAAACGTTCTTCGGG
GCGAAAACTCTCAAGGATCTTACCGCTGTTGAGATCCAGTTCGATGTAACCCACTCGTGCACCCAACTGA
TCTTCAGCATCTTTTACTTTCACCAGCGTTTCTGGGTGAGCAAAAACAGGAAGGCAAAATGCCGCAAAAA
AGGGAATAAGGGCGACACGGAAATGTTGAATACTCATACTCTTCCTTTTTCAATATTATTGAAGCATTTA
TCAGGGTTATTGTCTCATGAGCGGATACATATTTGAATGTATTTAGAAAAATAAACAAATAGGGGTTCCG
CGCACATTTCCCCGAAAAGTGCCACCTGAACGAAGCATCTGTGCTTCATTTTGTAGAACAAAAATGCAAC
GCGAGAGCGCTAATTTTTCAAACAAAGAATCTGAGCTGCATTTTTACAGAACAGAAATGCAACGCGAAAG
CGCTATTTTACCAACGAAGAATCTGTGCTTCATTTTTGTAAAACAAAAATGCAACGCGAGAGCGCTAATT
TTTCAAACAAAGAATCTGAGCTGCATTTTTACAGAACAGAAATGCAACGCGAGAGCGCTATTTTACCAAC
AAAGAATCTATACTTCTTTTTTGTTCTACAAAAATGCATCCCGAGAGCGCTATTTTTCTAACAAAGCATC
TTAGATTACTTTTTTTCTCCTTTGTGCGCTCTATAATGCAGTCTCTTGATAACTTTTTGCACTGTAGGTC
CGTTAAGGTTAGAAGAAGGCTACTTTGGTGTCTATTTTCTCTTCCATAAAAAAAGCCTGACTCCACTTCC
CGCGTTTACTGATTACTAGCGAAGCTGCGGGTGCATTTTTTCAAGATAAAGGCATCCCCGATTATATTCT
ATACCGATGTGGATTGCGCATACTTTGTGAACAGAAAGTGATAGCGTTGATGATTCTTCATTGGTCAGAA
AATTATGAACGGTTTCTTCTATTTTGTCTCTATATACTACGTATAGGAAATGTTTACATTTTCGTATTGT
TTTCGATTCACTCTATGAATAGTTCTTACTACAATTTTTTTGTCTAAAGAGTAATACTAGAGATAAACAT
AAAAAATGTAGAGGTCGAGTTTAGATGCAAGTTCAAGGAGCGAAAGGTGGATGGGTAGGTTATATAGGGA
TATAGCACAGAGATATATAGCAAAGAGATACTTTTGAGCAATGTTTGTGGAAGCGGTATTCGCAATATTT
TAGTAGCTCGTTACAGTCCGGTGCGTTTTTGGTTTTTTGAAAGTGCGTCTTCAGAGCGCTTTTGGTTTTC
AAAAGCGCTCTGAAGTTCCTATACTTTCTAGAGAATAGGAACTTCGGAATAGGAACTTCAAAGCGTTTCC
GAAAACGAGCGCTTCCGAAAATGCAACGCGAGCTGCGCACATACAGCTCACTGTTCACGTCGCACCTATA
TCTGCGTGTTGCCTGTATATATATATACATGAGAAGAACGGCATAGTGCGTGTTTATGCTTAAATGCGTA
CTTATATGCGTCTATTTATGTAGGATGAAAGGTAGTCTAGTACCTCCTGTGATATTATCCCATTCCATGC
GGGGTATCGTATGCTTCCTTCAGCACTACCCTTTAGCTGTTCTATATGCTGCCACTCCTCAATTGGATTA
GTCTCATCCTTCAATGCTATCATTTCCTTTGATATTGGATCATACTAAGAAACCATTATTATCATGACAT
TAACCTATAAAAATAGGCGTATCACGAGGCCCTTTCGTCTCGCGCGTTTCGGTGATGACGGTGAGCGCGT
TTCGGTGATGACGGTGAAAACCTCGGCGCGCCATTACCCTGTTATCCCTAATATACAACGCAAAGAAGCT
GGAAAATTGGCGAGGGAATCCTGTTTCTGTCTATCCAAGAATGGGCATGAGGTGGCAACCGTCGTGCTAG
CGTACAGGGTGCACTTTGTAACCATTTGGGACACCGGACACTCGCTGTTTTCGAAATTACCCTTTAAGCG
CGGGTATTGAACCAGGCTTATGCCCAAGATCGTAGCAAGCATTTAACTGTGGGAATACTCAGGTATCGTA
AGATGCAAGAGTTCGAATCTCTTAGCAACCATTATTTTTTTCCTCAACATAACGAGAACACACAGGGGCG
CTATCGCACAGAATCAAATTCGATGACTGGAAATTTTTTGTTAATTTCAGAGGTCGCCTGACGCATATAC
CTTTTTCAACTGAAAAATTGGGAGAAAAAGGAAAGGTGAGAGCGCCGGAACCGGCTTTTCATATAGAATA
GAGAAGCGTTCATGACTAAATGCTTGCATCACAATACTTGAAGTTGACAATATTATTTAAGGACCTATTG
TTTTTTCCAATAGGTGGTTAGCAATCGTCTTACTTTCTAACTTTTCTTACCTTTTACATTTCAGCAATAT
ATATATATATATTTCAAGGATATACCATTCTAATGTCTGCCCCTAAGAAGATCGTCGTTTTGCCAGGTGA
CCACGTTGGTCAAGAAATCACAGCCGAAGCCATTAAGGTTCTTAAAGCTATTTCTGATGTTCGTTCCAAT
GTCAAGTTCGATTTCGAAAATCATTTAATTGGTGGTGCTGCTATCGATGCTACAGGTGTTCCACTTCCAG
ATGAGGCGCTGGAAGCCTCCAAGAAGGCTGATGCCGTTTTGTTAGGTGCTGTGGGTGGTCCTAAATGGGG
TACCGGTAGTGTTAGACCTGAACAAGGTTTACTAAAAATCCGTAAAGAACTTCAATTGTACGCCAACTTA
AGACCATGTAACTTTGCATCCGACTCTCTTTTAGACTTATCTCCAATCAAGCCACAATTTGCTAAAGGTA
CTGACTTCGTTGTTGTCAGAGAATTAGTGGGAGGTATTTACTTTGGTAAGAGAAAGGAAGACGATGGTGA
TGGTGTCGCTTGGGATAGTGAACAATACACCGTTCCAGAAGTGCAAAGAATCACAAGAATGGCCGCTTTC
ATGGCCCTACAACATGAGCCACCATTGCCTATTTGGTCCTTGGATAAAGCTAATGTTTTGGCCTCTTCAA
GATTATGGAGAAAAACTGTGGAGGAAACCATCAAGAACGAATTCCCTACATTGAAGGTTCAACATCAATT
GATTGATTCTGCCGCCATGATCCTAGTTAAGAACCCAACCCACCTAAATGGTATTATAATCACCAGCAAC
ATGTTTGGTGATATCATCTCCGATGAAGCCTCCGTTATCCCAGGTTCCTTGGGTTTGTTGCCATCTGCGT
CCTTGGCCTCTTTGCCAGACAAGAACACCGCATTTGGTTTGTACGAACCATGCCACGGTTCTGCTCCAGA
TTTGCCAAAGAATAAGGTCAACCCTATCGCCACTATCTTGTCTGCTGCAATGATGTTGAAATTGTCATTG
AACTTGCCTGAAGAAGGTAAGGCCATTGAAGATGCAGTTAAAAAGGTTTTGGATGCAGGTATCAGAACTG
GTGATTTAGGTGGTTCCAACAGTACCACCGAAGTCGGTGATGCTGTCGCCGAAGAAGTTAAGAAAATCCT
TGCTTAAAAAGATTCTCTTTTTTTATGATATTTGTACATAAACTTTATAAATGAAATTCATAATAGAAAC
GACACGAAATTACAAAATGGAATATGTTCATAGGGTAGACGAAACTATATACGCAATCTACATACATTTA
TCAAGAAGGAGAAAAAGGAGGATGTAAAGGAATACAGGTAAGCAAATTGATACTAATGGCTCAACGAAAT
GACGGTATCGATAAGCTTGATATCGAATTCCTGCAGCCCGGGGGATCCACTAGTTCTAGATTAATTAATA
TCTAAAAATTGCCTTATGATCCGTCTCTCCGGTTACAGCCTGTGTAACTGATTAATCCTGCCTTTCTAAT
CACCATTCTAATGTTTTAATTAAGGGATTTTGTCTTCATTAACGGCTTTCGCTCATAAAAATGTTATGAC
GTTTTGCCCGCAGGCGGGAAACCATCCACTTCACGAGACTGATCTCCTCTGCCGGAACACCGGGCATCTC
CAACTTATAAGTTGGAGAAATAAGAGAATTTCAGATTGAGAGAATGAAAAAAAAAAAAAAAAAAAGGCAG
AGGAGAGCATAGAAATGGGGTTCACTTTTTGGTAAAGCTATAGCATGCCTATCACATATAAATAGAGTGC
CAGTAGCGACTTTTTTCACACTCGAAATACTCTTACTACTGCTCTCTTGTTGTTTTTATCACTTCTTGTT
TCTTCTTGGTAAATAGAATATCAAGCTACAAAAAGCATACAATCAACTATCAACTATTAACTATATCGTA
ATACAC
